Addgene plasmid #141119: MSCV-PIG-METTL14-R298P
Purpose: Retroviral overexpression of mutant METTL14 in mammalian cells.
Depositing lab: Jianjun Chen. Depositing organization: University of Cincinnati. Publication: METTL14 Inhibits Hematopoietic Stem/Progenitor Differentiation and Promotes Leukemogenesis via mRNA m(6)A Modification. Weng H, Huang H, Wu H, Qin X, Zhao BS, Dong L, Shi H, Skibbe J, Shen C, Hu C, Sheng Y, Wang Y, Wunderlich M, Zhang B, Dore LC, Su R, Deng X, Ferchen K, Li C, Sun M, Lu Z, Jiang X, Marcucci G, Mulloy JC, Yang J, Qian Z, Wei M, He C, Chen J. Cell Stem Cell. 2018 Feb 1;22(2):191-205.e9. doi: 10.1016/j.stem.2017.11.016. Epub 2017 Dec 28. PubMed 29290617.
Backbone
  Vector backbone: MSCV-PIG
  Vector type: Mammalian Expression, Retroviral
  Selectable markers: Puromycin ; GFP
Growth in bacteria
  Bacterial resistance: Ampicillin, 100 μg/mL
  Growth temperature: 37°C
  Growth strain: NEB Stable
  Copy number: High Copy
Gene/Insert
  Gene/Insert name: METTL14
  Species: H. sapiens (human)
  Mutation: Substitution - Missense, position 298, R➞P
  Entrez Gene: METTL14 (a.k.a. hMETTL14)
Terms and licenses: Academic/Nonprofit Terms; Industry Terms: Not Available to Industry
How to cite: MSCV-PIG-METTL14-R298P was a gift from Jianjun Chen (Addgene plasmid # 141119 ; http://n2t.net/addgene:141119 ; RRID:Addgene_141119)
