[The description below was written by a language model from this plasmid's Addgene catalogue record and pLannotate feature annotations shown in this document.]
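Description:
MSCV-PIG-METTL14-R298P is a 9,031-nt gammaretroviral expression plasmid built on the MSCV-PIG (Puro-IRES-GFP) backbone and designed for stable overexpression of a mutant human METTL14 in mammalian cells. It is propagated in E. coli through a high-copy ColE1/pUC-type origin and an ampicillin resistance gene (β-lactamase with its own promoter). The other bacterial annotations outside the proviral region (lac promoter/operator and fragments of lacI, lacZα, rop, bom and TcR) are backbone remnants with no evident functional role.

The transferable region is bounded by murine embryonic stem cell virus 5' and 3' LTRs. Downstream of the 5' LTR lie the Ψ packaging signal and a truncated gag segment lacking its start codon, which together allow the genomic RNA to be encapsidated when gag, pol and env are provided in trans by a packaging system. The METTL14 coding sequence follows directly, with no dedicated internal promoter annotated, so it is presumably transcribed from the 5' LTR. A short sequence annotated as a fragment of a 3xHA tag sits immediately upstream of the coding sequence, suggesting an N-terminal HA epitope, although the catalogue entry lists no tag. The insert carries the missense substitution R298P. After the insert, a mouse PGK promoter drives a bicistronic cassette of puromycin N-acetyltransferase, an EMCV IRES and EGFP, so transduced cells can be selected with puromycin and tracked or sorted by green fluorescence.

The stated purpose is retroviral overexpression of mutant METTL14 in mammalian cells. The associated publication concerns METTL14 and mRNA m6A modification in hematopoietic stem/progenitor differentiation and leukemogenesis. The record does not describe the functional consequence of the R298P change.
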