Features (pLannotate 1.2.2; 23 found; start..end, strand, type, name):
     91..607     +  LTR            5' LTR: 5' long terminal repeat from murine embryonic stem cell virus
    671..1012    +  misc_feature   MESV Ψ: packaging signal of murine embryonic stem cell virus
   1079..1495    +  CDS            gag (truncated): truncated Moloney murine leukemia virus (MMLV) gag gene lacking the start codon
   1523..1549    +  CDS            3xHA (fragment): three tandem HA epitope tags
   1550..2914    +  CDS            METTL14: MET14_HUMAN - Also known as KIAA1627 From Homo sapiens (Human).
   2934..3433    +  promoter       PGK promoter: mouse phosphoglycerate kinase 1 promoter
   3454..4053    +  CDS            PuroR: puromycin N-acetyltransferase; pac from Streptomyces alboniger; confers resistance to puromycin
   4219..4681    +  misc_feature   IRES: internal ribosome entry site (IRES) of the encephalomyocarditis virus (EMCV)
   4695..5414    +  CDS            EGFP: the original enhanced GFP (Yang et al., 1996) mammalian codon-optimized
   5431..5457    +  misc_feature   MCS (fragment): pBluescript multiple cloning site
   5516..6030    +  LTR            3' LTR: 3' long terminal repeat from murine embryonic stem cell virus
   6192..6208    -  protein_bind   lac operator: The lac repressor binds to the lac operator to inhibit transcription in E. coli. This inhibition can be relieved by adding lactose or isopropyl-β-D-thiogalactopyranoside (IPTG). lac repressor encoded by lacI
   6216..6246    -  promoter       lac promoter: promoter for the E. coli lac operon
   6261..6282    -  protein_bind   CAP binding site: CAP binding activates transcription in the presence of cAMP. E. coli catabolite activator protein
   6295..6387    -  CDS            lacI (fragment): lac repressor; lacI; The lac repressor binds to the lac operator to inhibit transcription in E. coli. This inhibition can be relieved by adding lactose or isopropyl-β-D-thiogalactopyranoside (IPTG).
   6570..7158    -  rep_origin     ori: high-copy-number ColE1/pMB1/pBR322/pUC origin of replication
   7329..8189    -  CDS            AmpR: β-lactamase; bla; confers resistance to ampicillin, carbenicillin, and related antibiotics
   8190..8294    -  promoter       AmpR promoter: bla
   8389..8424    +  CDS            rop (fragment): Rop protein, which maintains plasmids at low copy number; rop
   8526..8625    +  misc_feature   bom (fragment): basis of mobility region from pBR322
   8631..8780    -  CDS            lacZα (fragment): LacZα fragment of β-galactosidase; lacZ fragment
   8780..8981    -  CDS            TcR (fragment): tetracycline efflux protein; tet; confers resistance to tetracycline
   8982..49      +  CDS            env (fragment) (across the origin): murine leukemia virus gPr80 envelope polyprotein precursor; env; proteolytically cleaved into gp70SU and p15TM subunits
>Addgene plasmid #141119 | MSCV-PIG-METTL14-R298P | addgene full sequence | sequence record 302039 | Addgene NGS Result
TTTGACTCAACAATATCACCAGCTGAAGCCTATAGAGTACGAGCCATAGATAAAATAAAAGATTTTATTT
AGTCTCCAGAAAAAGGGGGGAATGAAAGACCCCACCTGTAGGTTTGGCAAGCTAGCTTAAGTAACGCCAT
TTTGCAAGGCATGGAAAATACATAACTGAGAATAGAGAAGTTCAGATCAAGGTTAGGAACAGAGAGACAG
CAGAATATGGGCCAAACAGGATATCTGTGGTAAGCAGTTCCTGCCCCGGCTCAGGGCCAAGAACAGATGG
TCCCCAGATGCGGTCCCGCCCTCAGCAGTTTCTAGAGAACCATCAGATGTTTCCAGGGTGCCCCAAGGAC
CTGAAATGACCCTGTGCCTTATTTGAACTAACCAATCAGTTCGCTTCTCGCTTCTGTTCGCGCGCTTCTG
CTCCCCGAGCTCAATAAAAGAGCCCACAACCCCTCACTCGGCGCGCCAGTCCTCCGATAGACTGCGTCGC
CCGGGTACCCGTATTCCCAATAAAGCCTCTTGCTGTTTGCATCCGAATCGTGGACTCGCTGATCCTTGGG
AGGGTCTCCTCAGATTGATTGACTGCCCACCTCGGGGGTCTTTCATTTGGAGGTTCCACCGAGATTTGGA
GACCCCTGCCCAGGGACCACCGACCCCCCCGCCGGGAGGTAAGCTGGCCAGCGGTCGTTTCGTGTCTGTC
TCTGTCTTTGTGCGTGTTTGTGCCGGCATCTAATGTTTGCGCCTGCGTCTGTACTAGTTAGCTAACTAGC
TCTGTATCTGGCGGACCCGTGGTGGAACTGACGAGTTCTGAACACCCGGCCGCAACCCTGGGAGACGTCC
CAGGGACTTTGGGGGCCGTTTTTGTGGCCCGACCTGAGGAAGGGAGTCGATGTGGAATCCGACCCCGTCA
GGATATGTGGTTCTGGTAGGAGACGAGAACCTAAAACAGTTCCCGCCTCCGTCTGAATTTTTGCTTTCGG
TTTGGAACCGAAGCCGCGCGTCTTGTCTGCTGCAGCGCTGCAGCATCGTTCTGTGTTGTCTCTGTCTGAC
TGTGTTTCTGTATTTGTCTGAAAATTAGGGCCAGACTGTTACCACTCCCTTAAGTTTGACCTTAGGTCAC
TGGAAAGATGTCGAGCGGATCGCTCACAACCAGTCGGTAGATGTCAAGAAGAGACGTTGGGTTACCTTCT
GCTCTGCAGAATGGCCAACCTTTAACGTCGGATGGCCGCGAGACGGCACCTTTAACCGAGACCTCATCAC
CCAGGTTAAGATCAAGGTCTTTTCACCTGGCCCGCATGGACACCCAGACCAGGTCCCCTACATCGTGACC
TGGGAAGCCTTGGCTTTTGACCCCCCTCCCTGGGTCAAGCCCTTTGTACACCCTAAGCCTCCGCCTCCTC
TTCCTCCATCCGCCCCGTCTCTCCCCCTTGAACCTCCTCGTTCGACCCCGCCTCGATCCTCCCTTTATCC
AGCCCTCACTCCTTCTCTAGGCGCCGGAATTAGATCTCTCGAGACCACCATGTACCCATACGATGTTCCA
GATTACGCTGATAGCCGCTTGCAGGAGATCCGGGAGCGGCAGAAGTTACGGCGACAGCTCCTCGCGCAGC
AGTTGGGAGCTGAAAGTGCCGACAGCATTGGTGCCGTGTTAAATAGCAAAGATGAGCAGAGAGAAATTGC
TGAAACAAGAGAAACTTGCAGGGCTTCCTATGATACCTCTGCTCCAAATGCAAAACGTAAGTATCTGGAT
GAAGGAGAGACAGATGAAGACAAAATGGAAGAATATAAGGATGAACTAGAAATGCAACAGGATGAAGAAA
ATTTGCCATATGAAGAAGAGATTTACAAAGATTCTAGTACTTTTCTTAAGGGAACACAGAGCTTAAATCC
CCATAATGATTACTGCCAACATTTTGTAGACACTGGACATAGACCTCAGAATTTCATCAGGGATGTAGGT
TTAGCTGACAGATTTGAAGAATATCCTAAACTGAGGGAGCTCATCAGGCTAAAGGATGAGTTAATAGCTA
AATCTAACACTCCTCCCATGTACTTACAAGCCGATATAGAAGCCTTTGACATCAGAGAACTAACACCCAA
ATTTGATGTGATTCTTCTGGAACCCCCTTTAGAAGAATATTACAGAGAAACTGGCATCACTGCTAATGAA
AAATGCTGGACTTGGGATGATATTATGAAGTTAGAAATTGATGAGATTGCAGCACCTCGATCATTTATTT
TTCTCTGGTGTGGTTCTGGGGAGGGGTTGGACCTTGGAAGAGTGTGTTTACGAAAATGGGGTTACAGAAG
ATGTGAAGATATTTGTTGGATTAAAACCAATAAAAACAATCCTGGGAAGACTAAGACTTTAGATCCAAAG
GCTGTCTTTCAGAGAACAAAGGAACACTGCCTCATGGGGATCAAAGGAACTGTGAAGCCTAGCACAGACG
GGGACTTCATTCATGCTAATGTTGACATTGACTTAATTATCACAGAAGAACCTGAAATTGGCAATATAGA
AAAACCTGTAGAAATTTTTCATATAATTGAGCATTTTTGTCTTGGTAGAAGACGCCTTCATCTATTTGGA
AGAGATAGTACAATTCGACCAGGCTGGCTCACAGTTGGACCAACGCTTACAAATAGCAACTACAATGCAG
AAACATATGCATCCTATTTCAGTGCTCCTAATTCCTACTTGACTGGTTGTACAGAAGAAATTGAGAGACT
TCGACCAAAATCGCCTCCTCCCAAATCTAAATCTGACCGAGGAGGTGGAGCTCCCAGAGGTGGAGGAAGA
GGTGGAACTTCTGCTGGCCGTGGACGAGAAAGAAATAGATCTAACTTCCGAGGAGAAAGAGGTGGCTTTA
GAGGGGGCCGTGGAGGAGCACACAGAGGTGGCTTTCCACCTCGATAAGTTAACGAATTCTACCGGGTAGG
GGAGGCGCTTTTCCCAAGGCAGTCTGGAGCATGCGCTTTAGCAGCCCCGCTGGGCACTTGGCGCTACACA
AGTGGCCTCTGGCCTCGCACACATTCCACATCCACCGGTAGGCGCCAACCGGCTCCGTTCTTTGGTGGCC
CCTTCGCGCCACCTTCTACTCCTCCCCTAGTCAGGAAGTTCCCCCCCGCCCCGCAGCTCGCGTCGTGCAG
GACGTGACAAATGGAAGTAGCACGTCTCACTAGTCTCGTGCAGATGGACAGCACCGCTGAGCAATGGAAG
CGGGTAGGCCTTTGGGGCAGCGGCCAATAGCAGCTTTGCTCCTTCGCTTTCTGGGCTCAGAGGCTGGGAA
GGGGTGGGTCCGGGGGCGGGCTCAGGGGCGGGCTCAGGGGCGGGGCGGGCGCCCGAAGGTCCTCCGGAGG
CCCGGCATTCTGCACGCTTCAAAAGCGCACGTCTGCCGCGCTGTTCTCCTCTTCCTCATCTCCGGGCCTT
TCGACCTGCAGCCCAAGCTTACCATGACCGAGTACAAGCCCACGGTGCGCCTCGCCACCCGCGACGACGT
CCCCAGGGCCGTACGCACCCTCGCCGCCGCGTTCGCCGACTACCCCGCCACGCGCCACACCGTCGATCCG
GACCGCCACATCGAGCGGGTCACCGAGCTGCAAGAACTCTTCCTCACGCGCGTCGGGCTCGACATCGGCA
AGGTGTGGGTCGCGGACGACGGCGCCGCGGTGGCGGTCTGGACCACGCCGGAGAGCGTCGAAGCGGGGGC
GGTGTTCGCCGAGATCGGCCCGCGCATGGCCGAGTTGAGCGGTTCCCGGCTGGCCGCGCAGCAACAGATG
GAAGGCCTCCTGGCGCCGCACCGGCCCAAGGAGCCCGCGTGGTTCCTGGCCACCGTCGGCGTCTCGCCCG
ACCACCAGGGCAAGGGTCTGGGCAGCGCCGTCGTGCTCCCCGGAGTGGAGGCGGCCGAGCGCGCCGGGGT
GCCCGCCTTCCTGGAGACCTCCGCGCCCCGCAACCTCCCCTTCTACGAGCGGCTCGGCTTCACCGTCACC
GCCGACGTCGAGGTGCCCGAAGGACCGCGCACCTGGTGCATGACCCGCAAGCCCGGTGCCTGACGCCCGC
CCCACGACCCGCAGCGCCCGACCGAAAGGAGCGCACGACCCCATGCATCCAATTCCCGCCCCCCCCCCTA
ACGTTACTGGCCGAAGCCGCTTGGAATAAGGCCGGTGTGCGTTTGTCTATATGTTATTTTCCACCATATT
GCCGTCTTTTGGCAATGTGAGGGCCCGGAAACCTGGCCCTGTCTTCTTGACGAGCATTCCTAGGGGTCTT
TCCCCTCTCGCCAAAGGAATGCAAGGTCTGTTGAATGTCGTGAAGGAAGCAGTTCCTCTGGAAGCTTCTT
GAAGACAAACAACGTCTGTAGCGACCCTTTGCAGGCAGCGGAACCCCCCACCTGGCGACAGGTGCCTCTG
CGGCCAAAAGCCACGTGTATAAGATACACCTGCAAAGGCGGCACAACCCCAGTGCCACGTTGTGAGTTGG
ATAGTTGTGGAAAGAGTCAAATGGCTCTCCTCAAGCGTATTCAACAAGGGGCTGAAGGATGCCCAGAAGG
TACCCCATTGTATGGGATCTGATCTGGGGCCTCGGTGCACATGCTTTACATGTGTTTAGTCGAGGTTAAA
AAAACGTCTAGGCCCCCCGAACCACGGGGACGTGGTTTTCCTTTGAAAAACACGATGATAATATGGCCAC
AACCATGGTGAGCAAGGGCGAGGAGCTGTTCACCGGGGTGGTGCCCATCCTGGTCGAGCTGGACGGCGAC
GTAAACGGCCACAAGTTCAGCGTGTCTGGCGAGGGCGAGGGCGATGCCACCTACGGCAAGCTGACCCTGA
AGTTCATCTGCACCACCGGCAAGCTGCCCGTGCCCTGGCCCACCCTCGTGACCACCCTGACCTACGGCGT
GCAGTGCTTCAGCCGCTACCCCGACCACATGAAGCAGCACGACTTCTTCAAGTCCGCCATGCCCGAAGGC
TACGTCCAGGAGCGCACCATCTTCTTCAAGGACGACGGCAACTACAAGACCCGCGCCGAGGTGAAGTTCG
AGGGCGACACCCTGGTGAACCGCATCGAGCTGAAGGGCATCGACTTCAAGGAGGACGGCAACATCCTGGG
GCACAAGCTGGAGTACAACTACAACAGCCACAACGTCTATATCATGGCCGACAAGCAGAAGAACGGCATC
AAGGCGAACTTCAAGATCCGCCACAACATCGAGGACGGCAGCGTGCAGCTCGCCGACCACTACCAGCAGA
ACACCCCCATCGGCGACGGCCCCGTGCTGCTGCCCGACAACCACTACCTGAGCACCCAGTCCGCCCTGAG
CAAAGACCCCAACGAGAAGCGCGATCACATGGTCCTGCTGGAGTTCGTGACCGCCGCCGGGATCACTCTC
GGCATGGACGAGCTGTACAAGTAATGAATTAATTAAGAATTATCAAGCTTATCGATACCGTCGACCTGCA
GCCAAGCTTATCGATAAAATAAAAGATTTTATTTAGTCTCCAGAAAAAGGGGGGAATGAAAGACCCCACC
TGTAGGTTTGGCAAGCTAGCTTAAGTAACGCCATTTTGCAAGGCATGGAAAATACATAACTGAGAATAGA
GAAGTTCAGATCAAGGTTAGGAACAGAGAGACAGCAGAATATGGGCCAAACAGGATATCTGTGGTAAGCA
GTTCCTGCCCCGGCTCAGGGCCAAGAACAGATGGTCCCCAGATGCGGTCCCGCCCTCAGCAGTTTCTAGA
GAACCATCAGATGTTTCCAGGGTGCCCCAAGGACCTGAAATGACCCTGTGCCTTATTTGAACTAACCAAT
CAGTTCGCTTCTCGCTTCTGTTCGCGCGCTTCTGCTCCCCGAGCTCAATAAAAGAGCCCACAACCCCTCA
CTCGGCGCGCCAGTCCTCCGATAGACTGCGTCGCCCGGGTACCCGTGTATCCAATAAACCCTCTTGCAGT
TGCATCCGACTTGTGGTCTCGCTGTTCCTTGGGAGGGTCTCCTCTGAGTGATTGACTACCCGTCAGCGGG
GGTCTTTCATGGGTAACAGTTTCTTGAAGTTGGAGAACAACATTCTGAGGGTAGGAGTCGAATATTAAGT
AATCCTGACTCAATTAGCCACTGTTTTGAATCCACATACTCCAATACTCCTGAAATAGTTCATTATGGAC
AGCGCAGAAAGAGCTGGGGAGAATTGTGAAATTGTTATCCGCTCACAATTCCACACAACATACGAGCCGG
AAGCATAAAGTGTAAAGCCTGGGGTGCCTAATGAGTGAGCTAACTCACATTAATTGCGTTGCGCTCACTG
CCCGCTTTCCAGTCGGGAAACCTGTCGTGCCAGCTGCATTAATGAATCGGCCAACGCGCGGGGAGAGGCG
GTTTGCGTATTGGGCGCTCTTCCGCTTCCTCGCTCACTGACTCGCTGCGCTCGGTCGTTCGGCTGCGGCG
AGCGGTATCAGCTCACTCAAAGGCGGTAATACGGTTATCCACAGAATCAGGGGATAACGCAGGAAAGAAC
ATGTGAGCAAAAGGCCAGCAAAAGGCCAGGAACCGTAAAAAGGCCGCGTTGCTGGCGTTTTTCCATAGGC
TCCGCCCCCCTGACGAGCATCACAAAAATCGACGCTCAAGTCAGAGGTGGCGAAACCCGACAGGACTATA
AAGATACCAGGCGTTTCCCCCTGGAAGCTCCCTCGTGCGCTCTCCTGTTCCGACCCTGCCGCTTACCGGA
TACCTGTCCGCCTTTCTCCCTTCGGGAAGCGTGGCGCTTTCTCATAGCTCACGCTGTAGGTATCTCAGTT
CGGTGTAGGTCGTTCGCTCCAAGCTGGGCTGTGTGCACGAACCCCCCGTTCAGCCCGACCGCTGCGCCTT
ATCCGGTAACTATCGTCTTGAGTCCAACCCGGTAAGACACGACTTATCGCCACTGGCAGCAGCCACTGGT
AACAGGATTAGCAGAGCGAGGTATGTAGGCGGTGCTACAGAGTTCTTGAAGTGGTGGCCTAACTACGGCT
ACACTAGAAGAACAGTATTTGGTATCTGCGCTCTGCTGAAGCCAGTTACCTTCGGAAAAAGAGTTGGTAG
CTCTTGATCCGGCAAACAAACCACCGCTGGTAGCGGTGGTTTTTTTGTTTGCAAGCAGCAGATTACGCGC
AGAAAAAAAGGATCTCAAGAAGATCCTTTGATCTTTTCTACGGGGTCTGACGCTCAGTGGAACGAAAACT
CACGTTAAGGGATTTTGGTCATGAGATTATCAAAAAGGATCTTCACCTAGATCCTTTTAAATTAAAAATG
AAGTTTTAAATCAATCTAAAGTATATATGAGTAAACTTGGTCTGACAGTTACCAATGCTTAATCAGTGAG
GCACCTATCTCAGCGATCTGTCTATTTCGTTCATCCATAGTTGCCTGACTCCCCGTCGTGTAGATAACTA
CGATACGGGAGGGCTTACCATCTGGCCCCAGTGCTGCAATGATACCGCGAGACCCACGCTCACCGGCTCC
AGATTTATCAGCAATAAACCAGCCAGCCGGAAGGGCCGAGCGCAGAAGTGGTCCTGCAACTTTATCCGCC
TCCATCCAGTCTATTAATTGTTGCCGGGAAGCTAGAGTAAGTAGTTCGCCAGTTAATAGTTTGCGCAACG
TTGTTGCCATTGCTACAGGCATCGTGGTGTCACGCTCGTCGTTTGGTATGGCTTCATTCAGCTCCGGTTC
CCAACGATCAAGGCGAGTTACATGATCCCCCATGTTGTGCAAAAAAGCGGTTAGCTCCTTCGGTCCTCCG
ATCGTTGTCAGAAGTAAGTTGGCCGCAGTGTTATCACTCATGGTTATGGCAGCACTGCATAATTCTCTTA
CTGTCATGCCATCCGTAAGATGCTTTTCTGTGACTGGTGAGTACTCAACCAAGTCATTCTGAGAATAGTG
TATGCGGCGACCGAGTTGCTCTTGCCCGGCGTCAATACGGGATAATACCGCGCCACATAGCAGAACTTTA
AAAGTGCTCATCATTGGAAAACGTTCTTCGGGGCGAAAACTCTCAAGGATCTTACCGCTGTTGAGATCCA
GTTCGATGTAACCCACTCGTGCACCCAACTGATCTTCAGCATCTTTTACTTTCACCAGCGTTTCTGGGTG
AGCAAAAACAGGAAGGCAAAATGCCGCAAAAAAGGGAATAAGGGCGACACGGAAATGTTGAATACTCATA
CTCTTCCTTTTTCAATATTATTGAAGCATTTATCAGGGTTATTGTCTCATGAGCGGATACATATTTGAAT
GTATTTAGAAAAATAAACAAATAGGGGTTCCGCGCACATTTCCCCGAAAAGTGCCACCTGACGTCTAAGA
AACCATTATTATCATGACATTAACCTATAAAAATAGGCGTATCACGAGGCCCTTTCGTCTCGCGCGTTTC
GGTGATGACGGTGAAAACCTCTGACACATGCAGCTCCCGGAGACGGTCACAGCTTGTCTGTAAGCGGATG
CCGGGAGCAGACAAGCCCGTCAGGGCGCGTCAGCGGGTGTTGGCGGGTGTCGGGGCTGGCTTAACTATGC
GGCATCAGAGCAGATTGTACTGAGAGTGCACCATATGCGGTGTGAAATACCGCACAGATGCGTAAGGAGA
AAATACCGCATCAGGCGCCATTCGCCATTCAGGCTGCGCAACTGTTGGGAAGGGCGATCGGTGCGGGCCT
CTTCGCTATTACGCCAGCTGGCGAAAGGGGGATGTGCTGCAAGGCGATTAAGTTGGGTAACGCCAGGGTT
TTCCCAGTCACGACGTTGTAAAACGACGGCGCAAGGAATGGTGCATGCAAGGAGATGGCGCCCAACAGTC
CCCCGGCCACGGGGCCTGCCACCATACCCACGCCGAAACAAGCGCTCATGAGCCCGAAGTGGCGAGCCCG
ATCTTCCCCATCGGTGATGTCGGCGATATAGGCGCCAGCAACCGCACCTGTGGCGCCGGTGATGCCGGCC
ACGATGCGTCCGGCGTAGAGGCGATTAGTCCAATTTGTTAAAGACAGGATATCAGTGGTCCAGGCTCTAG
T
