>Addgene plasmid #141119 | MSCV-PIG-METTL14-R298P | depositor partial sequence | sequence record 292137 | METTL14-R298P
CCACCATGTACCCATACGATGTTCCAGATTACGCTGATAGCCGCTTGCAGGAGATCCGGGAGCGGCAGAA
GTTACGGCGACAGCTCCTCGCGCAGCAGTTGGGAGCTGAAAGTGCCGACAGCATTGGTGCCGTGTTAAAT
AGCAAAGATGAGCAGAGAGAAATTGCTGAAACAAGAGAAACTTGCAGGGCTTCCTATGATACCTCTGCTC
CAAATGCAAAACGTAAGTATCTGGATGAAGGAGAGACAGATGAAGACAAAATGGAAGAATATAAGGATGA
ACTAGAAATGCAACAGGATGAAGAAAATTTGCCATATGAAGAAGAGATTTACAAAGATTCTAGTACTTTT
CTTAAGGGAACACAGAGCTTAAATCCCCATAATGATTACTGCCAACATTTTGTAGACACTGGACATAGAC
CTCAGAATTTCATCAGGGATGTAGGTTTAGCTGACAGATTTGAAGAATATCCTAAACTGAGGGAGCTCAT
CAGGCTAAAGGATGAGTTAATAGCTAAATCTAACACTCCTCCCATGTACTTACAAGCCGATATAGAAGCC
TTTGACATCAGAGAACTAACACCCAAATTTGATGTGATTCTTCTGGAACCCCCTTTAGAAGAATATTACA
GAGAAACTGGCATCACTGCTAATGAAAAATGCTGGACTTGGGATGATATTATGAAGTTAGAAATTGATGA
GATTGCAGCACCTCGATCATTTATTTTTCTCTGGTGTGGTTCTGGGGAGGGGTTGGACCTTGGAAGAGTG
TGTTTACGAAAATGGGGTTACAGAAGATGTGAAGATATTTGTTGGATTAAAACCAATAAAAACAATCCTG
GGAAGACTAAGACTTTAGATCCAAAGGCTGTCTTTCAGAGAACAAAGGAACACTGCCTCATGGGGATCAA
AGGAACTGTGAAGCCTAGCACAGACGGGGACTTCATTCATGCTAATGTTGACATTGACTTAATTATCACA
GAAGAACCTGAAATTGGCAATATAGAAAAACCTGTAGAAATTTTTCATATAATTGAGCATTTTTGTCTTG
GTAGAAGACGCCTTCATCTATTTGGAAGAGATAGTACAATTCGACCAGGCTGGCTCACAGTTGGACCAAC
GCTTACAAATAGCAACTACAATGCAGAAACATATGCATCCTATTTCAGTGCTCCTAATTCCTACTTGACT
GGTTGTACAGAAGAAATTGAGAGACTTCGACCAAAATCGCCTCCTCCCAAATCTAAATCTGACCGAGGAG
GTGGAGCTCCCAGAGGTGGAGGAAGAGGTGGAACTTCTGCTGGCCGTGGACGAGAAAGAAATAGATCTAA
CTTCCGAGGAGAAAGAGGTGGCTTTAGAGGGGGCCGTGGAGGAGCACACAGAGGTGGCTTTCCACCTCGA
TAA
